>Addgene plasmid #126472 | pcDNA3.1(-)-mRho.V5.mER.hOr47a | addgene full sequence | sequence record 246570 | Addgene NGS Result
GACGGATCGGGAGATCTCCCGATCCCCTATGGTGCACTCTCAGTACAATCTGCTCTGATGCCGCATAGTT
AAGCCAGTATCTGCTCCCTGCTTGTGTGTTGGAGGTCGCTGAGTAGTGCGCGAGCAAAATTTAAGCTACA
ACAAGGCAAGGCTTGACCGACAATTGCATGAAGAATCTGCTTAGGGTTAGGCGTTTTGCGCTGCTTCGCG
ATGTACGGGCCAGATATACGCGTTGACATTGATTATTGACTAGTTATTAATAGTAATCAATTACGGGGTC
ATTAGTTCATAGCCCATATATGGAGTTCCGCGTTACATAACTTACGGTAAATGGCCCGCCTGGCTGACCG
CCCAACGACCCCCGCCCATTGACGTCAATAATGACGTATGTTCCCATAGTAACGCCAATAGGGACTTTCC
ATTGACGTCAATGGGTGGAGTATTTACGGTAAACTGCCCACTTGGCAGTACATCAAGTGTATCATATGCC
AAGTACGCCCCCTATTGACGTCAATGACGGTAAATGGCCCGCCTGGCATTATGCCCAGTACATGACCTTA
TGGGACTTTCCTACTTGGCAGTACATCTACGTATTAGTCATCGCTATTACCATGGTGATGCGGTTTTGGC
AGTACATCAATGGGCGTGGATAGCGGTTTGACTCACGGGGATTTCCAAGTCTCCACCCCATTGACGTCAA
TGGGAGTTTGTTTTGGCACCAAAATCAACGGGACTTTCCAAAATGTCGTAACAACTCCGCCCCATTGACG
CAAATGGGCGGTAGGCGTGTACGGTGGGAGGTCTATATAAGCAGAGCTCTCTGGCTAACTAGAGAACCCA
CTGCTTACTGGCTTATCGAAATTAATACGACTCACTATAGGGAGACCCAAGCTGGCTAGCGTTTAAACGG
GCCCTCTAGAGCCGCCACCATGGATCAAGTCGCTCCAGCAGGAAAACCCATCCCAAATCCTCTTCTGGGG
CTTGATAGCACCGTTAACAAGTTTAGTTTGGACTCTTTCCTCCAAGTGCAGAAATCCACAATTGCCCTGC
TGGGCTTTGATCTGTTCTCAGAAAACCGCGAGATGTGGAAGCGACCCTATCGAGCCATGAACGTGTTCTC
TATTGCGGCCATATTCCCGTTCATTCTCGCTGCAGTGCTCCACAATTGGAAGAATGTGCTGCTTCTCGCT
GATGCCATGGTTGCACTCCTGATCACGATTCTTGGACTGTTCAAATTCAGCATGATTCTGTACTTGAGAA
GAGACTTTAAACGCCTCATCGATAAGTTCCGGCTGCTTATGTCTAATGAGGCGGAGCAAGGGGAGGAGTA
CGCTGAAATTCTGAATGCAGCAAACAAACAGGATCAGAGGATGTGTACGCTGTTTCGTACTTGCTTTCTG
CTTGCTTGGGCTTTGAACTCTGTGCTGCCCCTGGTGAGGATGGGACTGTCCTATTGGCTGGCAGGCCATG
CTGAACCAGAACTGCCGTTTCCTTGTCTGTTTCCATGGAACATTCACATCATTCGGAATTATGTGCTGTC
ATTCATCTGGTCAGCCTTTGCCTCTACAGGCGTAGTACTGCCTGCCGTTAGCTTGGACACCATCTTTTGC
TCCTTTACCAGTAACCTCTGCGCATTCTTCAAGATCGCCCAGTACAAAGTCGTCAGGTTTAAGGGCGGAA
GTCTGAAAGAGAGCCAAGCCACTTTGAACAAGGTGTTCGCTCTGTATCAGACCTCATTGGACATGTGCAA
TGACCTGAACCAGTGCTACCAGCCCATCATCTGTGCCCAGTTCTTTATAAGCTCACTCCAGCTGTGTATG
CTTGGCTATCTGTTTAGCATCACCTTTGCCCAGACAGAAGGTGTCTACTATGCGTCCTTCATCGCCACAA
TCATTATTCAGGCCTACATATACTGCTATTGTGGGGAGAATCTCAAGACTGAATCCGCCAGCTTTGAGTG
GGCGATCTATGACAGTCCTTGGCACGAATCTCTGGGTGCAGGAGGTGCCAGCACTTCCATATGCAGGAGC
CTGCTCATCAGCATGATGAGAGCACATCGGGGCTTCCGGATTACCGGGTACTTCTTCGAGGCTAACATGG
AGGCTTTCAGTTCCATAGTGAGAACAGCCATGTCCTACATCACTATGCTGCGCAGCTTTTCTTGACTCGA
GCGGCCGCCACTGTGCTGGATATCTGCAGAATTCCACCACACTGGACTAGTGGATCCGAGCTCGGTACCA
AGCTTAAGTTTAAACCCGCTGATCAGCCTCGACTGTGCCTTCTAGTTGCCAGCCATCTGTTGTTTGCCCC
TCCCCCGTGCCTTCCTTGACCCTGGAAGGTGCCACTCCCACTGTCCTTTCCTAATAAAATGAGGAAATTG
CATCGCATTGTCTGAGTAGGTGTCATTCTATTCTGGGGGGTGGGGTGGGGCAGGACAGCAAGGGGGAGGA
TTGGGAAGACAATAGCAGGCATGCTGGGGATGCGGTGGGCTCTATGGCTTCTGAGGCGGAAAGAACCAGC
TGGGGCTCTAGGGGGTATCCCC
[124 nt withheld, positions 2543-2666]
C
[91 nt withheld, positions 2668-2758]
A
[49 nt withheld, positions 2760-2808]
CCTTTGACGTTGGAGTCCACGTTCTTT
[37 nt withheld, positions 2836-2872]
ACCCTATCTCGGTCTATTCTTTTGATTTATAAGGGATTTTGCCGATTTCGGCCTATTGGTTAAAAAATGA
GCTGATTTAACAAAAATTTAACGCGAATTAATTCTGTGGAATGTGTGTCAGTTAGGGTGTGGAAAGTCCC
CAGGCTCCCCAGCAGGCAGAAGTATGCAAAGCATGCATCTCAATTAGTCAGCAACCAGGTGTGGAAAGTC
CCCAGGCTCCCCAGCAGGCAGAAGTATGCAAAGCATGCATCTCAATTAGTCAGCAACCATAGTCCCGCCC
CTAACTCCGCCCATCCCGCCCCTAACTCCGCCCAGTTCCGCCCATTCTCCGCCCCATGGCTGACTAATTT
TTTTTATTTATGCAGAGGCCGAGGCCGCCTCTGCCTCTGAGCTATTCCAGAAGTAGTGAGGAGGCTTTTT
TGGAGGCCTAGGCTTTTGCAAAAAGCTCCCGGGAGCTTGTATATCCATTTTCGGATCTGATCAAGAGACA
GGATGAGGATCGTTTCGCATGATTGAACAAGATGGATTGCACGCAGGTTCTCCGGCCGCTTGGGTGGAGA
GGCTATTCGGCTATGACTGGGCACAACAGACAATCGGCTGCTCTGATGCCGCCGTGTTCCGGCTGTCAGC
GCAGGGGCGCCCGGTTCTTTTTGTCAAGACCGACCTGTCCGGTGCCCTGAATGAACTGCAGGACGAGGCA
GCGCGGCTATCGTGGCTGGCCACGACGGGCGTTCCTTGCGCAGCTGTGCTCGACGTTGTCACTGAAGCGG
GAAGGGACTGGCTGCTATTGGGCGAAGTGCCGGGGCAGGATCTCCTGTCATCTCACCTTGCTCCTGCCGA
GAAAGTATCCATCATGGCTGATGCAATGCGGCGGCTGCATACGCTTGATCCGGCTACCTGCCCATTCGAC
CACCAAGCGAAACATCGCATCGAGCGAGCACGTACTCGGATGGAAGCCGGTCTTGTCGATCAGGATGATC
TGGACGAAGAGCATCAGGGGCTCGCGCCAGCCGAACTGTTCGCCAGGCTCAAGGCGCGCATGCCCGACGG
CGAGGATCTCGTCGTGACCCATGGCGATGCCTGCTTGCCGAATATCATGGTGGAAAATGGCCGCTTTTCT
GGATTCATCGACTGTGGCCGGCTGGGTGTGGCGGACCGCTATCAGGACATAGCGTTGGCTACCCGTGATA
TTGCTGAAGAGCTTGGCGGCGAATGGGCTGACCGCTTCCTCGTGCTTTACGGTATCGCCGCTCCCGATTC
GCAGCGCATCGCCTTCTATCGCCTTCTTGACGAGTTCTTCTGAGCGGGACTCTGGGGTTCGAAATGACCG
ACCAAGCGACGCCCAACCTGCCATCACGAGATTTCGATTCCACCGCCGCCTTCTATGAAAGGTTGGGCTT
CGGAATCGTTTTCCGGGACGCCGGCTGGATGATCCTCCAGCGCGGGGATCTCATGCTGGAGTTCTTCGCC
CACCCCAACTTGTTTATTGCAGCTTATAATGGTTACAAATAAAGCAATAGCATCACAAATTTCACAAATA
AAGCATTTTTTTCACTGCATTCTAGTTGTGGTTTGTCCAAACTCATCAATGTATCTTATCATGTCTGTAT
ACCGTCGACCTCTAGCTAGAGCTTGGCGTAATCATGGTCATAGCTGTTTCCTGTGTGAAATTGTTATCCG
CTCACAATTCCACACAACATACGAGCCGGAAGCATAAAGTGTAAAGCCTGGGGTGCCTAATGAGTGAGCT
AACTCACATTAATTGCGTTGCGCTCACTGCCCGCTTTCCAGTCGGGAAACCTGTCGTGCCAGCTGCATTA
ATGAATCGGCCAACGCGCGGGGAGAGGCGGTTTGCGTATTGGGCGCTCTTCCGCTTCCTCGCTCACTGAC
TCGCTGCGCTCGGTCGTTCGGCTGCGGCGAGCGGTATCAGCTCACTCAAAGGCGGTAATACGGTTATCCA
CAGAATCAGGGGATAACGCAGGAAAGAACATGTGAGCAAAAGGCCAGCAAAAGGCCAGGAACCGTAAAAA
GGCCGCGTTGCTGGCGTTTTTCCATAGGCTCCGCCCCCCTGACGAGCATCACAAAAATCGACGCTCAAGT
CAGAGGTGGCGAAACCCGACAGGACTATAAAGATACCAGGCGTTTCCCCCTGGAAGCTCCCTCGTGCGCT
CTCCTGTTCCGACCCTGCCGCTTACCGGATACCTGTCCGCCTTTCTCCCTTCGGGAAGCGTGGCGCTTTC
TCATAGCTCACGCTGTAGGTATCTCAGTTCGGTGTAGGTCGTTCGCTCCAAGCTGGGCTGTGTGCACGAA
CCCCCCGTTCAGCCCGACCGCTGCGCCTTATCCGGTAACTATCGTCTTGAGTCCAACCCGGTAAGACACG
ACTTATCGCCACTGGCAGCAGCCACTGGTAACAGGATTAGCAGAGCGAGGTATGTAGGCGGTGCTACAGA
GTTCTTGAAGTGGTGGCCTAACTACGGCTACACTAGAAGAACAGTATTTGGTATCTGCGCTCTGCTGAAG
CCAGTTACCTTCGGAAAAAGAGTTGGTAGCTCTTGATCCGGCAAACAAACCACCGCTGGTAGCGGTGGTT
TTTTTGTTTGCAAGCAGCAGATTACGCGCAGAAAAAAAGGATCTCAAGAAGATCCTTTGATCTTTTCTAC
GGGGTCTGACGCTCAGTGGAACGAAAACTCACGTTAAGGGATTTTGGTCATGAGATTATCAAAAAGGATC
TTCACCTAGATCCTTTTAAATTAAAAATGAAGTTTTAAATCAATCTAAAGTATATATGAGTAAACTTGGT
CTGACAGTTACCAATGCTTAATCAGTGAGGCACCTATCTCAGCGATCTGTCTATTTCGTTCATCCATAGT
TGCCTGACTCCCCGTCGTGTAGATAACTACGATACGGGAGGGCTTACCATCTGGCCCCAGTGCTGCAATG
ATACCGCGAGACCCACGCTCACCGGCTCCAGATTTATCAGCAATAAACCAGCCAGCCGGAAGGGCCGAGC
GCAGAAGTGGTCCTGCAACTTTATCCGCCTCCATCCAGTCTATTAATTGTTGCCGGGAAGCTAGAGTAAG
TAGTTCGCCAGTTAATAGTTTGCGCAACGTTGTTGCCATTGCTACAGGCATCGTGGTGTCACGCTCGTCG
TTTGGTATGGCTTCATTCAGCTCCGGTTCCCAACGATCAAGGCGAGTTACATGATCCCCCATGTTGTGCA
AAAAAGCGGTTAGCTCCTTCGGTCCTCCGATCGTTGTCAGAAGTAAGTTGGCCGCAGTGTTATCACTCAT
GGTTATGGCAGCACTGCATAATTCTCTTACTGTCATGCCATCCGTAAGATGCTTTTCTGTGACTGGTGAG
TACTCAACCAAGTCATTCTGAGAATAGTGTATGCGGCGACCGAGTTGCTCTTGCCCGGCGTCAATACGGG
ATAATACCGCGCCACATAGCAGAACTTTAAAAGTGCTCATCATTGGAAAACGTTCTTCGGGGCGAAAACT
CTCAAGGATCTTACCGCTGTTGAGATCCAGTTCGATGTAACCCACTCGTGCACCCAACTGATCTTCAGCA
TCTTTTACTTTCACCAGCGTTTCTGGGTGAGCAAAAACAGGAAGGCAAAATGCCGCAAAAAAGGGAATAA
GGGCGACACGGAAATGTTGAATACTCATACTCTTCCTTTTTCAATATTATTGAAGCATTTATCAGGGTTA
TTGTCTCATGAGCGGATACATATTTGAATGTATTTAGAAAAATAAACAAATAGGGGTTCCGCGCACATTT
CCCCGAAAAGTGCCACCTGACGTC
Features (pLannotate 1.2.2; 20 found; start..end, strand, type, name):
     28..80      -  misc_feature   bom (fragment): basis of mobility region from pBR322
    235..614     +  enhancer       CMV enhancer: human cytomegalovirus immediate early enhancer
    615..818     +  promoter       CMV promoter: human cytomegalovirus (CMV) immediate early promoter
    814..847     +  LTR            5' LTR (truncated) (fragment): truncated 5' long terminal repeat (LTR) from HIV-1
    863..881     +  promoter       T7 promoter: promoter for bacteriophage T7 RNA polymerase
   1008..2162    +  CDS            Or47a: OR47A_DROME - Also known as AN10, dor24, DOR47E.1, Or47E.1. Experimental evidence at protein level: Swiss-Prot protein existence level 1. Odorant receptor which mediates acceptance or avoidance behavior, depending on its substrates. The odorant receptor repertoire encodes a large collection of odor stimuli that vary widely in identity, intensity, and duration. Complexes with Orco to form odorant- sensing units, providing sensitive and prolonged odorant signaling and calcium permeability. They are necessary and sufficient to promote functional reconstitution of odor-evoked signaling in sensory
   2273..2497    +  polyA_signal   bGH poly(A) signal: bovine growth hormone polyadenylation signal
   2501..2522    +  promoter       SV40 promoter (fragment): SV40 enhancer and early promoter
   2543..2971    +  rep_origin     f1 ori (sequence partly withheld): f1 bacteriophage origin of replication; arrow indicates direction of (+) strand synthesis
   2985..3314    +  promoter       SV40 promoter: SV40 enhancer and early promoter
   3381..4172    +  CDS            neo: KKA2_KLEPN - Also known as kan, nptII. Experimental evidence at protein level: Swiss-Prot protein existence level 1. Resistance to kanamycin, neomycin, paromomycin, ribostamycin, butirosin and gentamicin B. From Klebsiella pneumoniae.
   4196..4354    +  CDS            ble (fragment): BLE_KLEPN - Experimental evidence at protein level: Swiss-Prot protein existence level 1. Binding protein with a strong affinity to the bleomycin family of antibiotics. Binds to CL990; an antimitotic-antibiotic compound. From Klebsiella pneumoniae.
   4349..4470    +  polyA_signal   SV40 poly(A) signal: SV40 polyadenylation signal
   4543..4559    -  protein_bind   lac operator: The lac repressor binds to the lac operator to inhibit transcription in E. coli. This inhibition can be relieved by adding lactose or isopropyl-β-D-thiogalactopyranoside (IPTG). lac repressor encoded by lacI
   4567..4597    -  promoter       lac promoter: promoter for the E. coli lac operon
   4612..4633    -  protein_bind   CAP binding site: CAP binding activates transcription in the presence of cAMP. E. coli catabolite activator protein
   4646..4738    -  CDS            lacI (fragment): lac repressor; lacI; The lac repressor binds to the lac operator to inhibit transcription in E. coli. This inhibition can be relieved by adding lactose or isopropyl-β-D-thiogalactopyranoside (IPTG).
   4921..5509    -  rep_origin     ori: high-copy-number ColE1/pMB1/pBR322/pUC origin of replication
   5680..6540    -  CDS            AmpR: β-lactamase; bla; confers resistance to ampicillin, carbenicillin, and related antibiotics
   6541..6645    -  promoter       AmpR promoter: bla
