[The description below was written by a language model from this plasmid's Addgene catalogue record and pLannotate feature annotations shown in this document.]
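Description:
pcDNA3.1(-)-mRho.V5.mER.hOr47a is a mammalian expression plasmid of about 6.7 kb built on the Invitrogen pcDNA3.1(-) backbone. It is propagated in E. coli through a high-copy ColE1/pUC-type origin and selected with ampicillin via the bla gene and its own promoter. An f1 origin is also present. For selection in mammalian cells, the backbone carries a neomycin phosphotransferase gene driven by the SV40 enhancer/early promoter and terminated by the SV40 polyadenylation signal, which permits G418 selection, although the associated work describes transient transfection. The short HIV-1 LTR, ble, lacI and bom fragments in the automated annotation appear to be small backbone remnants or partial matches rather than functional parts.

The payload is the Drosophila melanogaster odorant receptor Or47a, recoded with human codon usage (hOr47a) and cloned between XbaI and XhoI sites. Expression is driven by the CMV immediate-early enhancer and promoter and terminated by the bovine growth hormone polyadenylation signal. A T7 promoter lies upstream of the insert. Three short elements are fused to the receptor's N-terminus: a five-residue motif from human Rhodopsin (mRho), a V5 epitope for detection, and a six-residue motif from human HCN1 (mER). The feature table annotates only the Or47a coding region, so the tags presumably occupy the unannotated stretch just upstream of it.

The Rhodopsin- and HCN1-derived motifs are intended to improve intracellular trafficking of the insect receptor in mammalian cells. The construct is used for functional expression of insect odorant receptors in HEK293 cells. Or47a normally forms odorant-sensing units with the co-receptor Orco, which this plasmid does not encode.
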