Addgene plasmid #126472: pcDNA3.1(-)-mRho.V5.mER.hOr47a
Purpose: Human codon-optimized version of D. melanogaster Or47a (hOr47a) with N-terminal tags derived from human Rhodopsin (mRho) and HCN1 (mER) for improved intracellular trafficking in mammalian cells
Depositing lab: Bill Hansson. Publication: Optimization of Insect Odorant Receptor Trafficking and Functional Expression Via Transient Transfection in HEK293 Cells. Miazzi F, Hoyer C, Sachse S, Knaden M, Wicher D, Hansson BS, Lavista-Llanos S. Chem Senses. 2019 Oct 26;44(9):673-682. doi: 10.1093/chemse/bjz062. PubMed 31504297.
Backbone
  Vector backbone: pcDNA3.1(-)
  Backbone manufacturer: Invitrogen
  Backbone size w/o insert (bp): 5427
  Total vector size (bp): 6672
  Vector type: Mammalian Expression
Growth in bacteria
  Bacterial resistance: Ampicillin, 100 μg/mL
  Growth temperature: 37°C
  Growth strain: DH5alpha
  Copy number: High Copy
Gene/Insert
  Gene/Insert name: Or47a (alt names: DmelOr47a; Odorant receptor 47a)
  Species: D. melanogaster (fly)
  Insert size (bp): 1251
  Mutation: codon optimization for H. sapiens
  Entrez Gene: Or47a (a.k.a. Dmel_CG13225, 47E.1, 47a, AN10, CG13225, DOR24, DOR47E.1, Dmel\CG13225, OR47a, Or24, Or47E.1, dor24, or47a)
  Promoter: CMV
  Tag / fusion protein: H. sapiens Rhodopsin 344QVAPA348 (mRho) (N terminal on insert); V5 tag (N terminal on insert); H. sapiens HCN1 106VNKFSL111 (mER) (N terminal on insert)
  Cloning method: Restriction Enzyme; 5′ cloning site XbaI (not destroyed); 3′ cloning site XhoI (not destroyed)
  Sequencing primers: 5′ CMV Forward; 3′ BGH Reverse
Terms and licenses: Academic/Nonprofit Terms; Industry Terms: Not Available to Industry
Depositor comments: Please visit https://www.biorxiv.org/content/10.1101/669127v1 for BioRxiv preprint
How to cite: pcDNA3.1(-)-mRho.V5.mER.hOr47a was a gift from Bill Hansson (Addgene plasmid # 126472 ; http://n2t.net/addgene:126472 ; RRID:Addgene_126472)
