>Addgene plasmid #126472 | pcDNA3.1(-)-mRho.V5.mER.hOr47a | depositor partial sequence | sequence record 241828 | mRho.V5.mER.hOr47a
ACGACTCACTATAGGGAGACCCAAGCTGGCTAGCGTTTAAACGGGCCCTCTAGAGCCGCCACCATGGATC
AAGTCGCTCCAGCAGGAAAACCCATCCCAAATCCTCTTCTGGGGCTTGATAGCACCGTTAACAAGTTTAG
TTTGGACTCTTTCCTCCAAGTGCAGAAATCCACAATTGCCCTGCTGGGCTTTGATCTGTTCTCAGAAAAC
CGCGAGATGTGGAAGCGACCCTATCGAGCCATGAACGTGTTCTCTATTGCGGCCATATTCCCGTTCATTC
TCGCTGCAGTGCTCCACAATTGGAAGAATGTGCTGCTTCTCGCTGATGCCATGGTTGCACTCCTGATCAC
GATTCTTGGACTGTTCAAATTCAGCATGATTCTGTACTTGAGAAGAGACTTTAAACGCCTCATCGATAAG
TTCCGGCTGCTTATGTCTAATGAGGCGGAGCAAGGGGAGGAGTACGCTGAAATTCTGAATGCAGCAAACA
AACAGGATCAGAGGATGTGTACGCTGTTTCGTACTTGCTTTCTGCTTGCTTGGGCTTTGAACTCTGTGCT
GCCCCTGGTGAGGATGGGACTGTCCTATTGGCTGGCAGGCCATGCTGAACCAGAACTGCCGTTTCCTTGT
CTGTTTCCATGGAACATTCACATCATTCGGAATTATGTGCTGTCATTCATCTGGTCAGCCTTTGCCTCTA
CAGGCGTAGTACTGCCTGCCGTTAGCTTGGACACCATCTTTTGCTCCTTTACCAGTAACCTCTGCGCATT
CTTCAAGATCGCCCAGTACAAAGTCGTCAGGTTTAAGGGCGGAAGTCTGAAAGAGAGCCAAGCCACTTTG
AACAAGGTGTTCGCTCTGTATCAGACCTCATTGGACATGTGCAATGACCTGAACCAGTGCTACCAGCCCA
TCATCTGTGCCCAGTTCTTTATAAGCTCACTCCAGCTGTGTATGCTTGGCTATCTGTTTAGCATCACCTT
TGCCCAGACAGAAGGTGTCTACTATGCGTCCTTCATCGCCACAATCATTATTCAGGCCTACATATACTGC
TATTGTGGGGAGAATCTCAAGACTGAATCCGCCAGCTTTGAGTGGGCGATCTATGACAGTCCTTGGCACG
AATCTCTGGGTGCAGGAGGTGCCAGCACTTCCATATGCAGGAGCCTGCTCATCAGCATGATGAGAGCACA
TCGGGGCTTCCGGATTACCGGGTACTTCTTCGAGGCTAACATGGAGGCTTTCAGTTCCATAGTGAGAACA
GCCATGTCCTACATCACTATGCTGCGCAGCTTTTCTTGACTCGAGCGGCCGCCACTGTGCTGGATATCTG
CAGAATTCCACCACACTGGACTAGTGGATCCGAGCTCGGTACCAAGC
